>Addgene plasmid #81390 | pDONR223_SERPINB4_p.E110K | addgene full sequence | sequence record 167673 | Addgene NGS Result
GGCAGTTCCCTACTCTCGCGTTAACGCTAGCATGGATGTTTTCCCAGTCACGACGTTGTAAAACGACGGC
CAGTCTTAAGCTCGGGCCCCAAATAATGATTTTATTTTGACTGATAGTGACCTGTTCGTTGCAACAAATT
GATGAGCAATGCTTTTTTATAATGCCAACTTTGTACAAAAAAGTTGGCATGAATTCACTCAGTGAAGCCA
ACACCAAGTTCATGTTCGATCTGTTCCAACAGTTCAGAAAATCAAAAGAGAACAACATCTTCTATTCCCC
TATCAGCATCACATCAGCATTAGGGATGGTCCTCTTAGGAGCCAAAGACAACACTGCACAACAAATTAGC
AAGGTTCTTCACTTTGATCAAGTCACAGAGAACACCACAGAAAAAGCTGCAACATATCATGTTGATAGGT
CAGGAAATGTTCATCACCAGTTTCAAAAGCTTCTGACTGAATTCAACAAATCCACTGATGCATATGAGCT
GAAGATCGCCAACAAGCTCTTCGGAAAAAAGACGTATCAATTTTTACAGGAATATTTAGATGCCATCAAG
AAATTTTACCAGACCAGTGTGGAATCTACTGATTTTGCAAATGCTCCAGAAGAAAGTCGAAAGAAGATTA
ACTCCTGGGTGGAAAGTCAAACGAATGAAAAAATTAAAAACCTATTTCCTGATGGGACTATTGGCAATGA
TACGACACTGGTTCTTGTGAACGCAATCTATTTCAAAGGGCAGTGGGAGAATAAATTTAAAAAAGAAAAC
ACTAAAGAGGAAAAATTTTGGCCAAACAAGAATACATACAAATCTGTACAGATGATGAGGCAATACAATT
CCTTTAATTTTGCCTTGCTGGAGGATGTACAGGCCAAGGTCCTGGAAATACCATACAAAGGCAAAGATCT
AAGCATGATTGTGCTGCTGCCAAATGAAATCGATGGTCTGCAGAAGCTTGAAGAGAAACTCACTGCTGAG
AAATTGATGGAATGGACAAGTTTGCAGAATATGAGAGAGACATGTGTCGATTTACACTTACCTCGGTTCA
AAATGGAAGAGAGCTATGACCTCAAGGACACGTTGAGAACCATGGGAATGGTGAATATCTTCAATGGGGA
TGCAGACCTCTCAGGCATGACCTGGAGCCACGGTCTCTCAGTATCTAAAGTCCTACACAAGGCCTTTGTG
GAGGTCACTGAGGAGGGAGTGGAAGCTGCAGCTGCCACCGCTGTAGTAGTAGTCGAATTATCATCTCCTT
CAACTAATGAAGAGTTCTGTTGTAATCACCCTTTCCTATTCTTCATAAGGCAAAATAAGACCAACAGCAT
CCTCTTCTATGGCAGATTCTCATCCCCATGATTGCCAACTTTCTTGTACAAAGTTGGCATTATAAGAAAG
CATTGCTTATCAATTTGTTGCAACGAACAGGTCACTATCAGTCAAAATAAAATCATTATTTGCCATCCAG
CTGATATCCCCTATAGTGAGTCGTATTACATGGTCATAGCTGTTTCCTGGCAGCTCTGGCCCGTGTCTCA
AAATCTCTGATGTTACATTGCACAAGATAAAAATATATCATCATGCCTCCTCTAGACCAGCCAGGACAGA
AATGCCTCGACTTCGCTGCTACCCAAGGTTGCCGGGTGACGCACACCGTGGAAACGGATGAAGGCACGAA
CCCAGTGGACATAAGCCTGTTCGGTTCGTAAGCTGTAATGCAAGTAGCGTATGCGCTCACGCAACTGGTC
CAGAACCTTGACCGAACGCAGCGGTGGTAACGGCGCAGTGGCGGTTTTCATGGCTTGTTATGACTGTTTT
TTTGGGGTACAGTCTATGCCTCGGGCATCCAAGCAGCAAGCGCGTTACGCCGTGGGTCGATGTTTGATGT
TATGGAGCAGCAACGATGTTACGCAGCAGGGCAGTCGCCCTAAAACAAAGTTAAACATTATGAGGGAAGC
GGTGATCGCCGAAGTATCGACTCAACTATCAGAGGTAGTTGGCGTCATCGAGCGCCATCTCGAACCGACG
TTGCTGGCCGTACATTTGTACGGCTCCGCAGTGGATGGCGGCCTGAAGCCACACAGTGATATTGATTTGC
TGGTTACGGTGACCGTAAGGCTTGATGAAACAACGCGGCGAGCTTTGATCAACGACCTTTTGGAAACTTC
GGCTTCCCCTGGAGAGAGCGAGATTCTCCGCGCTGTAGAAGTCACCATTGTTGTGCACGACGACATCATT
CCGTGGCGTTATCCAGCTAAGCGCGAACTGCAATTTGGAGAATGGCAGCGCAATGACATTCTTGCAGGTA
TCTTCGAGCCAGCCACGATCGACATTGATCTGGCTATCTTGCTGACAAAAGCAAGAGAACATAGCGTTGC
CTTGGTAGGTCCAGCGGCGGAGGAACTCTTTGATCCGGTTCCTGAACAGGATCTATTTGAGGCGCTAAAT
GAAACCTTAACGCTATGGAACTCGCCGCCCGACTGGGCTGGCGATGAGCGAAATGTAGTGCTTACGTTGT
CCCGCATTTGGTACAGCGCAGTAACCGGCAAAATCGCGCCGAAGGATGTCGCTGCCGACTGGGCAATGGA
GCGCCTGCCGGCCCAGTATCAGCCCGTCATACTTGAAGCTAGACAGGCTTATCTTGGACAAGAAGAAGAT
CGCTTGGCCTCGCGCGCAGATCAGTTGGAAGAATTTGTCCACTACGTGAAAGGCGAGATCACCAAGGTAG
TCGGCAAATAACCCTCGAGCCACCCATGACCAAAATCCCTTAACGTGAGTTACGCGTCGTTCCACTGAGC
GTCAGACCCCGTAGAAAAGATCAAAGGATCTTCTTGAGATCCTTTTTTTCTGCGCGTAATCTGCTGCTTG
CAAACAAAAAAACCACCGCTACCAGCGGTGGTTTGTTTGCCGGATCAAGAGCTACCAACTCTTTTTCCGA
AGGTAACTGGCTTCAGCAGAGCGCAGATACCAAATACTGTTCTTCTAGTGTAGCCGTAGTTAGGCCACCA
CTTCAAGAACTCTGTAGCACCGCCTACATACCTCGCTCTGCTAATCCTGTTACCAGTGGCTGCTGCCAGT
GGCGATAAGTCGTGTCTTACCGGGTTGGACTCAAGACGATAGTTACCGGATAAGGCGCAGCGGTCGGGCT
GAACGGGGGGTTCGTGCACACAGCCCAGCTTGGAGCGAACGACCTACACCGAACTGAGATACCTACAGCG
TGAGCTATGAGAAAGCGCCACGCTTCCCGAAGGGAGAAAGGCGGACAGGTATCCGGTAAGCGGCAGGGTC
GGAACAGGAGAGCGCACGAGGGAGCTTCCAGGGGGAAACGCCTGGTATCTTTATAGTCCTGTCGGGTTTC
GCCACCTCTGACTTGAGCGTCGATTTTTGTGATGCTCGTCAGGGGGGCGGAGCCTATGGAAAAACGCCAG
CAACGCGGCCTTTTTACGGTTCCTGGCCTTTTGCTGGCCTTTTGCTCACATGTTCTTTCCTGCGTTATCC
CCTGATTCTGTGGATAACCGTATTACCGCCTTTGAGTGAGCTGATACCGCTCGCCGCAGCCGAACGACCG
AGCGCAGCGAGTCAGTGAGCGAGGAAGCGGAAGAGCGCCCAATACGCAAACCGCCTCTCCCCGCGCGTTG
GCCGATTCATTAATGCAGCTGGCACGACAGGTTTCCCGACTGGAAAGCGGGCAGTGAGCGCAACGCAATT
AATACGCGTACCGCTAGCCAGGAAGAGTTTGTAGAAACGCAAAAAGGCCATCCGTCAGGATGGCCTTCTG
CTTAGTTTGATGCCTGGCAGTTTATGGCGGGCGTCCTGCCCGCCACCCTCCGGGCCGTTGCTTCACAACG
TTCAAATCCGCTCCCGGCGGATTTGTCCTACTCAGGAGAGCGTTCACCGACAAACAACAGATAAAACGAA
AGGCCCAGTCTTCCGACTGAGCCTTTCGTTTTATTTGATGCCT
Features (pLannotate 1.2.2; 12 found; start..end, strand, type, name):
     38..74      -  CDS            lacZα (fragment): LacZα fragment of β-galactosidase; lacZ fragment
     91..186     +  protein_bind   attL3: mutant version of attL; recombination site for the Gateway® LR reaction LR Clonase™
    189..1358    +  CDS            SERPINB4: SPB4_HUMAN - Also known as PI11, SCCA2. Experimental evidence at protein level: Swiss-Prot protein existence level 1. May act as a protease inhibitor to modulate the host immune response against tumor cells. From Homo sapiens (Human).
   1366..1461    -  protein_bind   attL3: mutant version of attL; recombination site for the Gateway® LR reaction LR Clonase™
   1480..1498    -  promoter       T7 promoter: promoter for bacteriophage T7 RNA polymerase
   1688..1711    +  promoter       Pc promoter (fragment): intI1 (promoter lies within the coding sequence); class 1 integron promoter
   1887..1943    +  CDS            GmR (fragment): gentamycin acetyltransferase; aacC1; confers resistance to gentamycin
   1950..2741    +  CDS            SmR: aminoglycoside adenylyltransferase (Murphy, 1985); aadA; confers resistance to spectinomycin and streptomycin
   2834..3422    +  rep_origin     ori: high-copy-number ColE1/pMB1/pBR322/pUC origin of replication
   3605..3697    +  CDS            lacI (fragment): lac repressor; lacI; The lac repressor binds to the lac operator to inhibit transcription in E. coli. This inhibition can be relieved by adding lactose or isopropyl-β-D-thiogalactopyranoside (IPTG).
   3752..3779    -  terminator     rrnB T2 terminator: transcription terminator T2 from the E. coli rrnB gene
   3911..3954    +  terminator     rrnB T1 terminator: Escherichia coli rrnB; transcription terminator T1 from the E. coli rrnB gene
