[The description below was written by a language model from this plasmid's Addgene catalogue record and pLannotate feature annotations shown in this document.]
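Description:
pDONR223_SERPINB4_p.E110K is a Gateway entry clone built on the Invitrogen pDONR223 backbone. It carries the human SERPINB4 open reading frame (also known as SCCA2, PI11 or LEUPIN) with the missense substitution E110K. It is a bacterial cloning and shuttling plasmid rather than an expression vector. Replication in E. coli depends on a high-copy ColE1/pUC-type origin, and selection uses spectinomycin through the aadA (SmR) aminoglycoside adenylyltransferase gene. The annotation places a class 1 integron Pc promoter fragment and a short gentamicin-resistance gene remnant just upstream of aadA. The table also marks rrnB T1 and T2 transcription terminators, which typically insulate the cloning region from read-through transcription, along with small lacZα and lacI fragments that are backbone remnants.

The sequenced record is 3,963 nt, and the SERPINB4 coding sequence spans roughly 1.2 kb of it. The coding sequence is flanked on both sides by attL recombination sites; the annotation software labels both of them attL3. These sites allow the ORF to be moved by an LR Clonase reaction into any compatible Gateway destination vector. No promoter drives the insert in this plasmid, although a T7 promoter annotated just outside the downstream attL site points back toward the insert on the opposite strand. The clone is in the "closed" configuration, meaning a stop codon immediately follows the ORF, so it suits native or N-terminally tagged expression but not C-terminal fusions.

The plasmid belongs to the Target Accelerator Plasmid Collection, a set of clones made for systematic functional testing of rare cancer-associated variants. It serves as the source clone for transferring this SERPINB4 allele into expression vectors for such assays.
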