Addgene plasmid #81390: pDONR223_SERPINB4_p.E110K
Purpose: Gateway Donor vector containing SERPINB4 , part of the Target Accelerator Plasmid Collection.
Depositing lab: Jesse Boehm & William Hahn & David Root. Depositing organization: Broad Institute. Publication: Systematic Functional Interrogation of Rare Cancer Variants Identifies Oncogenic Alleles. Kim E, Ilic N, Shrestha Y, Zou L, Kamburov A, Zhu C, Yang X, Lubonja R, Tran N, Nguyen C, Lawrence MS, Piccioni F, Bagul M, Doench JG, Chouinard CR, Wu X, Hogstrom L, Natoli T, Tamayo P, Horn H, Corsello SM, Lage K, Root DE, Subramanian A, Golub TR, Getz G, Boehm JS, Hahn WC. Cancer Discov. 2016 Jul;6(7):714-26. doi: 10.1158/2159-8290.CD-16-0160. Epub 2016 May 4. PubMed 27147599.
Backbone
  Vector backbone: pDONR223
  Backbone manufacturer: Invitrogen
  Backbone size w/o insert (bp): 2790
  Vector type: Gateway Entry vector
Growth in bacteria
  Bacterial resistance: Spectinomycin, 50 μg/mL
  Growth temperature: 37°C
  Growth strain: DH5alpha
  Copy number: High Copy
Gene/Insert
  Gene/Insert name: SERPINB4
  Species: H. sapiens (human)
  Mutation: E110K
  GenBank ID: NM_002974.3
  Entrez Gene: SERPINB4 (a.k.a. LEUPIN, PI11, SCCA-2, SCCA1, SCCA2)
  Promoter: None
  Cloning method: Gateway Cloning
  Sequencing primers: 5′ M13pUC-fwd; 3′ M13-Rev
Terms and licenses: Academic/Nonprofit Terms; Industry Terms: Not Available to Industry
Depositor comments: Closed state: stop codon immediately follows insert
How to cite: pDONR223_SERPINB4_p.E110K was a gift from Jesse Boehm & William Hahn & David Root (Addgene plasmid # 81390 ; http://n2t.net/addgene:81390 ; RRID:Addgene_81390)
