>Addgene plasmid #81390 | pDONR223_SERPINB4_p.E110K | depositor partial sequence | sequence record 154709 | Insert sequence
ATGAATTCACTCAGTGAAGCCAACACCAAGTTCATGTTCGATCTGTTCCAACAGTTCAGAAAATCAAAAG
AGAACAACATCTTCTATTCCCCTATCAGCATCACATCAGCATTAGGGATGGTCCTCTTAGGAGCCAAAGA
CAACACTGCACAACAAATTAGCAAGGTTCTTCACTTTGATCAAGTCACAGAGAACACCACAGAAAAAGCT
GCAACATATCATGTTGATAGGTCAGGAAATGTTCATCACCAGTTTCAAAAGCTTCTGACTGAATTCAACA
AATCCACTGATGCATATGAGCTGAAGATCGCCAACAAGCTCTTCGGAAAAAAGACGTATCAATTTTTACA
GGAATATTTAGATGCCATCAAGAAATTTTACCAGACCAGTGTGGAATCTACTGATTTTGCAAATGCTCCA
GAAGAAAGTCGAAAGAAGATTAACTCCTGGGTGGAAAGTCAAACGAATGAAAAAATTAAAAACCTATTTC
CTGATGGGACTATTGGCAATGATACGACACTGGTTCTTGTGAACGCAATCTATTTCAAAGGGCAGTGGGA
GAATAAATTTAAAAAAGAAAACACTAAAGAGGAAAAATTTTGGCCAAACAAGAATACATACAAATCTGTA
CAGATGATGAGGCAATACAATTCCTTTAATTTTGCCTTGCTGGAGGATGTACAGGCCAAGGTCCTGGAAA
TACCATACAAAGGCAAAGATCTAAGCATGATTGTGCTGCTGCCAAATGAAATCGATGGTCTGCAGAAGCT
TGAAGAGAAACTCACTGCTGAGAAATTGATGGAATGGACAAGTTTGCAGAATATGAGAGAGACATGTGTC
GATTTACACTTACCTCGGTTCAAAATGGAAGAGAGCTATGACCTCAAGGACACGTTGAGAACCATGGGAA
TGGTGAATATCTTCAATGGGGATGCAGACCTCTCAGGCATGACCTGGAGCCACGGTCTCTCAGTATCTAA
AGTCCTACACAAGGCCTTTGTGGAGGTCACTGAGGAGGGAGTGGAAGCTGCAGCTGCCACCGCTGTAGTA
GTAGTCGAATTATCATCTCCTTCAACTAATGAAGAGTTCTGTTGTAATCACCCTTTCCTATTCTTCATAA
GGCAAAATAAGACCAACAGCATCCTCTTCTATGGCAGATTCTCATCCCCA
